Addgene plasmid #178026: pProUSER13E3F
Purpose: E. coli - B. subtilis nicking vector pProUSER13E3F. Ap-BBR1; yhgE-insertion-site; Spc; tetR-Ptet
Depositing lab: Sheila Jensen. Depositing organization: Danmarks Tekniske Universitet. Publication: The ProUSER2.0 Toolbox: Genetic Parts and Highly Customizable Plasmids for Synthetic Biology in Bacillus subtilis. Falkenberg KB, Mol V, de la Maza Larrea AS, Pogrebnyakov I, Norholm MHH, Nielsen AT, Jensen SI. ACS Synth Biol. 2021 Dec 17;10(12):3278-3289. doi: 10.1021/acssynbio.1c00130. Epub 2021 Nov 18. PubMed 34793671.
Backbone
  Vector backbone: pProUSER13E3F
  Backbone size w/o insert (bp): 7067
  Total vector size (bp): 8859
  Vector type: Bacterial Expression
Growth in bacteria
  Bacterial resistance: Ampicillin, 100 μg/mL
  Growth temperature: 37°C
  Growth strain: Pir1
  Copy number: Low Copy
Gene/Insert
  Gene/Insert name: nicking site to be replaced with your gene of interest
  Insert size (bp): 1792
  Promoter: Ptet
  Cloning method: Ligation Independent Cloning
  Sequencing primers: 5′ aagcagctctaatgcgctgt; 3′ ccgagcgttctgaacaaatc
Terms and licenses: Academic/Nonprofit Terms; Industry Terms: Not Available to Industry
How to cite: pProUSER13E3F was a gift from Sheila Jensen (Addgene plasmid # 178026 ; http://n2t.net/addgene:178026 ; RRID:Addgene_178026)
