[The description below was written by a language model from this plasmid's Addgene catalogue record and pLannotate feature annotations shown in this document.]
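Description:
pProUSER13E3F is an 8,859 bp E. coli–Bacillus subtilis shuttle "nicking" vector from the ProUSER2.0 toolbox, designed for ligation-independent (USER-type) cloning of a gene of interest and its delivery to the B. subtilis chromosome. In E. coli it is maintained at low copy through the broad-host-range pBBR1 oriV and its Rep protein. It is selected with ampicillin via a TEM-type bla gene driven by its own promoter and followed by an fd terminator. An IncP oriT is also annotated, which in principle allows conjugative mobilisation, although the record does not describe that use.

The B. subtilis-directed portion is flanked by fragments of yhgE and the neighbouring fabHB (yhfB) gene. These match the stated "yhgE insertion site" and presumably serve as homology arms for double-crossover integration at that locus. Between the arms lie a spectinomycin resistance gene (ant1/spc from Staphylococcus aureus) for selecting integrants and a tetracycline-inducible expression module. That module comprises a divergently oriented Tn10 tetR, ended by the rrnB T1 terminator, and the Ptet promoter with a tet operator. TetR represses Ptet until tetracycline or an analogue relieves the repression.

Downstream of Ptet sits a roughly 1.8 kb placeholder annotated as lacZ fragments, followed by the lambda t0 terminator. The catalogue describes this as a nicking-site cassette to be replaced by the user's gene. The construct is therefore an empty, customisable chassis for inducible, single-copy chromosomal expression in B. subtilis synthetic biology work.
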