Features (pLannotate 1.2.2; 15 found; start..end, strand, type, name):
     46..132     -  terminator     rrnB T1 terminator: Escherichia coli rrnB; transcription terminator T1 from the E. coli rrnB gene
    183..806     -  CDS            TetR: tetracycline repressor TetR; tetR from transposon Tn10; TetR binds to the tetracycline operator tetO to inhibit transcription. This inhibition can be relieved by adding tetracycline or doxycycline.
    916..934     +  protein_bind   tet operator: bacterial operator O1 for the tetR and tetA genes tetracycline repressor TetR
   1001..2793    +  CDS            lacZ (fragment): β-galactosidase; lacZ
   2809..2833    +  CDS            lacZα (fragment): LacZα fragment of β-galactosidase; lacZ fragment
   2844..2938    +  terminator     lambda t0 terminator: transcription terminator from phage lambda
   3336..4115    +  CDS            ant1: S9AD_STAAN - Also known as spc1. Experimental evidence at protein level: Swiss-Prot protein existence level 1. Mediates bacterial resistance to the antibiotic spectinomycin but not streptomycin. From Staphylococcus aureus (strain N315).
   4432..5166    -  CDS            fabHB (fragment): FABH2_BACSU - Also known as fabH2, yhfB. Experimental evidence at protein level: Swiss-Prot protein existence level 1. Catalyzes the condensation reaction of fatty acid synthesis by the addition to an acyl acceptor of two carbons from malonyl-ACP. Catalyzes the first condensation reaction which initiates fatty acid synthesis and may therefore play a role in governing the total rate of fatty acid production. Possesses both acetoacetyl-ACP synthase and acetyl transacylase activities. Has some substrate specificity for branched chain acyl-CoA, determining the biosynthesis of branched-chain of fat
   5244..5335    +  promoter       AmpR promoter: bla
   5336..6193    +  CDS            bla: BLAT_ECOLX - Experimental evidence at protein level: Swiss-Prot protein existence level 1. TEM-type are the most prevalent beta-lactamases in enterobacteria; they hydrolyze the beta-lactam bond in susceptible beta-lactam antibiotics, thus conferring resistance to penicillins and cephalosporins. TEM-3 and TEM-4 are capable of hydrolyzing cefotaxime and ceftazidime. TEM-5 is capable of hydrolyzing ceftazidime. TEM-6 is capable of hydrolyzing ceftazidime and aztreonam. TEM-8/CAZ-2, TEM- 16/CAZ-7 and TEM-24/CAZ-6 are markedly active against ceftazidime. IRT- 4 shows resistance to beta-lactamase in
   6200..6239    +  terminator     fd terminator: central terminator from bacteriophage fd (Otsuka and Kunisawa, 1982)
   6386..6494    +  oriT           oriT: incP origin of transfer
   6505..7167    -  CDS            pBBR1 Rep: replication protein for the broad-host-range plasmid pBBR1 from Bordetella bronchiseptica
   7168..7939    -  rep_origin     pBBR1 oriV: replication origin of the broad-host-range plasmid pBBR1 from Bordetella bronchiseptica; requires the pBBR1 Rep protein for replication
   8187..2       +  CDS            yhgE (fragment) (across the origin): YHGE_BACSU - Also known as yixE. Protein predicted: Swiss-Prot protein existence level 4. From Bacillus subtilis (strain 168).
>Addgene plasmid #178026 | pProUSER13E3F | addgene full sequence | sequence record 365732 | Addgene NGS Result
CATAAACCAGCTTGTACAGGCGCGCCCAGCTGTCTAGGGCGGCGGATTTGTCCTACTCAGGAGAGCGTTC
ACCGACAAACAACAGATAAAACGAAAGGCCCAGTCTTTCGACTGAGCCTTTCGTTTTATTTGATGCCTTT
AATTAAAGCGGATAACAATTTCACACAGGAGGCCGATCGCGTTTAAGACCCACTTTCACATTTAAGTTGT
TTTTCTAATCCGCATATGATCAATTCAAGGCCGAATAAGAAGGCTGGCTCTGCACCTTGGTGATCAAATA
ATTCGATAGCTTGTCGTAATAATGGCGGCATACTATCAGTAGTAGGTGTTTCCCTTTCTTCTTTAGCGAC
TTGATGCTCTTGATCTTCCAATACGCAACCTAAAGTAAAATGCCCCACAGCGCTGAGTGCATATAATGCA
TTCTCTAGTGAAAAACCTTGTTGGCATAAAAAGGCTAATTGATTTTCGAGAGTTTCATACTGTTTTTCTG
TAGGCCGTGTACCTAAATGTACTTTTGCTCCATCGCGATGACTTAGTAAAGCACATCTAAAACTTTTAGC
GTTATTACGTAAAAAATCTTGCCAGCTTTCCCCTTCTAAAGGGCAAAAGTGAGTATGGTGCCTATCTAAC
ATCTCAATGGCTAAGGCGTCGAGCAAAGCCCGCTTATTTTTTACATGCCAATACAATGTAGGCTGCTCTA
CACCTAGCTTCTGGGCGAGTTTACGGGTTGTTAAACCTTCGATTCCGACCTCATTAAGCAGCTCTAATGC
GCTGTTAATCACTTTACTTTTATCTAATCTAGACATCATTAATTCCTCCTTTTTGTTGACATTATATCAT
TGATAGAGTTATTTGTCAAACTAGATTTTTATTTCGATGCCCTGGACTTCATGAAAAACTAAAAAAAATA
TTGACACTCTATCATTGATAGAGTATAATTAAAATAAGCTTGATCGTAGCGTTAACAGATCTGAGCTCCT
GCAGTAAGCTGAGGCGATCGCAACGTCGTGACTGGGAAAACCCTGGCGTTACCCAACTTAATCGCCTTGC
AGCACATCCCCCTTTCGCCAGCTGGCGTAATAGCGAAGAGGCCCGCACCGATCGCCCTTCCCAACAGTTG
CGCAGCCTGAATGGCGAATGGCGCTTTGCCTGGTTTCCGGCACCAGAAGCGGTGCCGGAAAGCTGGCTGG
AGTGCGATCTTCCTGAGGCCGATACTGTCGTCGTCCCCTCAAACTGGCAGATGCACGGTTACGATGCGCC
CATCTACACCAACGTGACCTATCCCATTACGGTCAATCCGCCGTTTGTTCCCACGGAGAATCCGACGGGT
TGTTACTCGCTCACATTTAATGTTGATGAAAGCTGGCTACAGGAAGGCCAGACGCGAATTATTTTTGATG
GCGTTAACTCGGCGTTTCATCTGTGGTGCAACGGGCGCTGGGTCGGTTACGGCCAGGACAGTCGTTTGCC
GTCTGAATTTGACCTGAGCGCATTTTTACGCGCCGGAGAAAACCGCCTCGCGGTGATGGTGCTGCGCTGG
AGTGACGGCAGTTATCTGGAAGATCAGGATATGTGGCGGATGAGCGGCATTTTCCGTGACGTCTCGTTGC
TGCATAAACCGACTACACAAATCAGCGATTTCCATGTTGCCACTCGCTTTAATGATGATTTCAGCCGCGC
TGTACTGGAGGCTGAAGTTCAGATGTGCGGCGAGTTGCGTGACTACCTACGGGTAACAGTTTCTTTATGG
CAGGGTGAAACGCAGGTCGCCAGCGGCACCGCGCCTTTCGGCGGTGAAATTATCGATGAGCGTGGTGGTT
ATGCCGATCGCGTCACACTACGTCTGAACGTCGAAAACCCGAAACTGTGGAGCGCCGAAATCCCGAATCT
CTATCGTGCGGTGGTTGAACTGCACACCGCCGACGGCACGCTGATTGAAGCAGAAGCCTGCGATGTCGGT
TTCCGCGAGGTGCGGATTGAAAATGGTCTGCTGCTGCTGAACGGCAAGCCGTTGCTGATTCGAGGCGTTA
ACCGTCACGAGCATCATCCTCTGCATGGTCAGGTCATGGATGAGCAGACGATGGTGCAGGATATCCTGCT
GATGAAGCAGAACAACTTTAACGCCGTGCGCTGTTCGCATTATCCGAACCATCCGCTGTGGTACACGCTG
TGCGACCGCTACGGCCTGTATGTGGTGGATGAAGCCAATATTGAAACCCACGGCATGGTGCCAATGAATC
GTCTGACCGATGATCCGCGCTGGCTACCGGCGATGAGCGAACGCGTAACGCGAATGGTGCAGCGCGATCG
TAATCACCCGAGTGTGATCATCTGGTCGCTGGGGAATGAATCAGGCCACGGCGCTAATCACGACGCGCTG
TATCGCTGGATCAAATCTGTCGATCCTTCCCGCCCGGTGCAGTATGAAGGCGGCGGAGCCGACACCACGG
CCACCGATATTATTTGCCCGATGTACGCGCGCGTGGATGAAGACCAGCCCTTCCCGGCTGTGCCGAAATG
GTCCATCAAAAAATGGCTTTCGCTACCTGGAGAGACGCGCCCGCTGATCCTTTGCGAATACGCCCACGCG
ATGGGTAACAGTCTTGGCGGTTTCGCTAAATACTGGCAGGCGTTTCGTCAGTATCCCCGTTTACAGGGCG
GCTTCGTCTGGGACTGGGTGGATCAGTCGCTGATTAAATATGATGAAAACGGCAACCCGTGGTCGGCTTA
CGGCGGTGATTTTGGCGATACGCCGAACGATCGCCAGTTCTGTATGAACGGTCTGGTCTTTGCGCGATCG
CACCTCAGCGTCGTGACTGGGAAAACCCTGGCGACTAGTCTTGGACTCCTGTTGATAGATCCAGTAATGA
CCTCAGAACTCCATCTGGATTTGTTCAGAACGCTCGGTTGCCGCCGGGCGTTTTTTATTGGTGAGAATCC
AGACGTGTAGGCTGGAGCTGCTTCCCTGCAGGAGTCAGGTCAATCATCAGATAACTATGGCGGCACGTGC
ATTAACCACGGTTGTATCCCGTCTAAAGTACTCGTCTGTGCAACAGGTGACATCACGAAACGATCCTCAT
CCTGTCTCTTGATCCATGGATTACGCGTTAACCCGGGCCCGCGGATGCATATGATCAGATCTTAAGGCCT
AGGTCTAGAGGATCGATCTGTATAATAAAGAATAATTATTAATCTGTAGACAAATTGTGAAAGGATGTAC
TTAAACGCTAACGGTCAGCTTTATTGAACAGTAATTTAAGTATATGTCCAATCTAGGGTAAGTAAATTGA
GTATCAATATAAACTTTATATGAACATAATCAACGAGGTGAAATCATGAGCAATTTGATTAACGGAAAAA
TACCAAATCAAGCGATTCAAACATTAAAAATCGTAAAAGATTTATTTGGAAGTTCAATAGTTGGAGTATA
TCTATTTGGTTCAGCAGTAAATGGTGGTTTACGCATTAACAGCGATGTAGATGTTCTAGTCGTCGTGAAT
CATAGTTTACCTCAATTAACTCGAAAAAAACTAACAGAAAGACTAATGACTATATCAGGAAAGATTGGAA
ATACGGATTCTGTTAGACCACTTGAAGTTACGGTTATAAATAGGAGTGAAGTTGTCCCTTGGCAATATCC
TCCAAAAAGAGAATTTATATACGGTGAGTGGCTCAGGGGTGAATTTGAGAATGGACAAATTCAGGAACCA
AGCTATGATCCTGATTTGGCTATTGTTTTAGCACAAGCAAGAAAGAATAGTATTTCTCTATTTGGTCCTG
ATTCTTCAAGTATACTTGTCTCCGTACCTTTGACAGATATTCGAAGAGCAATTAAGGATTCTTTGCCAGA
ACTAATTGAGGGGATAAAAGGTGATGAGCGTAATGTAATTTTAACCCTAGCTCGAATGTGGCAAACAGTG
ACTACTGGTGAAATTACCTCGAAAGATGTCGCTGCAGAATGGGCTATACCTCTTTTACCTAAAGAGCATG
TAACTTTACTGGATATAGCTAGAAAAGGCTATCGGGGAGAGTGTGATGATAAGTGGGAAGGACTATATTC
AAAGGTGAAAGCACTCGTTAAGTATATGAAAAATTCTATAGAAACTTCTCTCAATTAGGCTAATTTTATT
GCAATAACAGGTGCTTACTTTTCTGGAGTTCTTTAGCAAATTTTTTTATTAGCTGAACTTAGTATTAGTG
GCCATACTCCTCCAATCCAAAGCTATTTAGAAAGATTACTATATCCTCAAACAGGCGGTAACGCGTTGTC
CTTTTCCGCTTTAATAAACTATGGAAGTATGTACAGTCTTGCAATGTTGAGTGAACAAACTTCCATAATA
AAATATGCAAGCTGGTACCCTAAGGAGGATATTCATATGCAAGCACTAGAAAAAGAACTTGTTTCCTTGG
AAATAAGTTCTTTTTTTGTTACATCCCCCATTTAATAAGCAATCCTGTATAGGTTAATCCGCCGCCAAAC
CCGAAAAGCAAAACGATTTGATCTTTTTTCAGCTTCCCGGCTTTCACTGCGAGATCGAGCGCCAAAACAA
TTGAAACCGAAGACGTGTTTCCGTAGTGCTCAACACTAGTGAGCGTTTTTTCAATCGGGAACGGTGTTTT
TTCACAAATTGACTCGATCATGCGCAAGTTGGCGCTGTGAGGAACAAACCAATCGAGATCATCGGAGCTG
AGTCCTGCTTTATGTAAAAGCCGTTCAAATTCGCCAGGGACGGTTCTTGCGGCCCATTTATATACCTCGC
GTCCGTTTTGCACCATTTTTCCGGAACCGACAAGCTGCACACCGTTTATTTCATTTCGCAGTCCGGCACG
ATACAAAATATCGCCGCCGTTCCCGCTTGTTCCTTGTACAGACGCAAGAAATCCCGGCGTCTCTTCATCT
CGTTCTACTAACAGCGCACCCGCGGCATCGCCGAACAGTACGCATGTCGTTCGATCGGTATAATCGGTTA
CCTTTGATAACGTCTCTCCGGCGATGACGAGAATTTTTTGATGAAGGCCAGATGTGATCAATCCATTTGC
CAAATGGAGGCCGTATGTCAGCCCGGCGCATGTCGCATTAATATCCAGCGCGCCGGTGCTTTCCCAGCCG
AAATATTCCTGTACGCGGCATGCCGTACTCGGAAAGGCGTAATCGGATGTGGTTGTGACCTGACTGGGTC
CCCAATAATTACGATTTAAATTAGTAGCCCGCCTAATGAGCGGGCTTTTTTTTAATTCCCCTATTTGTTT
ATTTTTCTAAATACATTCAAATATGTATCCGCTCATGAGACAATAACCCTGATAAATGCTTCAATAATAT
TGAAAAAGGAAGAGTATGAGCATTCAGCATTTTCGTGTGGCGCTGATTCCGTTTTTTGCGGCGTTTTGCC
TGCCGGTGTTTGCGCATCCGGAAACCCTGGTGAAAGTGAAAGATGCGGAAGATCAACTGGGTGCGCGCGT
GGGCTATATTGAACTGGATCTGAACAGCGGCAAAATTCTGGAATCTTTTCGTCCGGAAGAACGTTTTCCG
ATGATGAGCACCTTTAAAGTGCTGCTGTGCGGTGCGGTTCTGAGCCGTGTGGATGCGGGCCAGGAACAAC
TGGGCCGTCGTATTCATTATAGCCAGAACGATCTGGTGGAATATAGCCCGGTGACCGAAAAACATCTGAC
CGATGGCATGACCGTGCGTGAACTGTGCAGCGCGGCGATTACCATGAGCGATAACACCGCAGCGAACCTG
CTGCTGACGACCATTGGCGGTCCGAAAGAACTGACCGCGTTTCTGCATAACATGGGCGATCATGTGACCC
GTCTGGATCGTTGGGAACCGGAACTGAACGAAGCGATTCCGAACGATGAACGTGATACCACCATGCCGGC
AGCAATGGCGACCACCCTGCGTAAACTGCTGACGGGTGAGCTGCTGACCCTGGCAAGCCGCCAGCAACTG
ATTGATTGGATGGAAGCGGATAAAGTGGCGGGTCCGCTGCTGCGTAGCGCGCTGCCGGCTGGCTGGTTTA
TTGCGGATAAAAGCGGTGCGGGCGAACGTGGCAGCCGTGGCATTATTGCGGCGCTGGGCCCGGATGGTAA
ACCGAGCCGTATTGTGGTGATTTATACCACCGGCAGCCAGGCGACGATGGATGAACGTAACCGTCAGATT
GCGGAAATTGGCGCGAGCCTGATTAAACATTGGTAAACCGATACAATTAAAGGCTCCTTTTGGAGCCTTT
TTTTTTGGACGACCCTTGTCCTTTTCCGCTGCATAACCCTGCTTCGGGGTCATTATAGCGATTTTTTCGG
TATATCCATCCTTTTTCGCACGATATACAGGATTTTGCCAAAGGGTTCGTGTAGACTTTCCTTGGTGTAT
CCAACGGCGTCAGCCGGGCAGGATAGGTGAAGTAGGCCCACCCGCGAGCGGGTGTTCCTTCTTCACTGTC
CCTTATTCGCACCTGGCGGTGCTCAACGGGAATCCTGCTCTGCGAGGCTGGCCGTAGGCCGGCCCTACCG
GCGCGGCAGCGTTACCCGTGTCGGCGGCTCCAACGGCTCGCCATCGTCCAGAAAACACGGCTCATCGGGC
ATCGGCAGGCGCTGCTGCCCGCGCCGTTCCCATTCCTCCGTTTCGGTCAAGGCTGGCAGGTCTGGTTCCA
TGCCCGGAATGCCGGGCTGGCTGGGCGGCTCCTCGCCGGGGCCGGTCGGTAGTTGCTGCTCGCCCGGATA
CAGGGTCGGGATGCGGCGCAGGTCGCCATGCCCCAACAGCGATTCGTCCTGGTCGTCGTGATCAACCACC
ACGGCGGCACTGAACACCGACAGGCGCAACTGGTCGCGGGGCTGGCCCCACGCCACGCGGTCATTGACCA
CGTAGGCCGACACGGTGCCGGGGCCGTTGAGCTTCACGACGGAGATCCAGCGCTCGGCCACCAAGTCCTT
GACTGCGTATTGGACCGTCCGCAAAGAACGTCCGATGAGCTTGGAAAGTGTCTTCTGGCTGACCACCACG
GCGTTCTGGTGGCCCATCTGCGCCACGAGGTGATGCAGCAGCATTGCCGCCGTGGGTTTCCTCGCAATAA
GCCCGGCCCACGCCTCATGCGCTTTGCGTTCCGTTTGCACCCAGTGACCGGGCTTGTTCTTGGCTTGAAT
GCCGATTTCTCTGGACTGCGTGGCCATGCTTATCTCCATGCGGTAGGGGTGCCGCACGGTTGCGGCACCA
TGCGCAATCAGCTGCAACTTTTCGGCAGCGCGACAACAATTATGCGTTGCGTAAAAGTGGCAGTCAATTA
CAGATTTTCTTTAACCTACGCAATGAGCTATTGCGGGGGGTGCCGCAATGAGCTGTTGCGTACCCCCCTT
TTTTAAGTTGTTGATTTTTAAGTCTTTCGCATTTCGCCCTATATCTAGTTCTTTGGTGCCCAAAGAAGGG
CACCCCTGCGGGGTTCCCCCACGCCTTCGGCGCGGCTCCCCCTCCGGCAAAAAGTGGCCCCTCCGGGGCT
TGTTGATCGACTGCGCGGCCTTCGGCCTTGCCCAAGGTGGCGCTGCCCCCTTGGAACCCCCGCACTCGCC
GCCGTGAGGCTCGGGGGGCAGGCGGGCGGGCTTCGCCCTTCGACTGCCCCCACTCGCATAGGCTTGGGTC
GTTCCAGGCGCGTCAAGGCCAAGCCGCTGCGCGGTCGCTGCGCGAGCCTTGACCCGCCTTCCACTTGGTG
TCCAACCGGCAAGCGAAGCGCGCAGGCCGCAGGCCGGAGGCTTTTCCCCAGAGAAAATTAAAAAAATTGA
TGGGGCAAGGCCGCAGGCCGCGCAGTTGGAGCCGGTGGGTATGTGGTCGAAGGCTGGGTAGCCGGTGGGC
AATCCCTGTGGTCAAGCTCGTGGGCAGGCGCAGCCTGTCCATCAGCTTGTCCAGCAGGGTTGTCCACGGG
CCGAGCGAAGCGAGCCAGCCGGTGGCCGCTCGCGGCCATCGTCCACATATCCACGGGCTGGCAAGGGAGC
GCAGCGACCGCGCAGGGCGAAGCCCGGAGAGCAAGCCCGTAGGGGGAGGCGATCTCGAGAGCTTGCATGA
CGGGTCTAAACAGGTCCAAAGCGGATCATCAAAACTTGCAGACGGATCTGCATCACTTGATACAGGTTTA
GGCAAGCTATTGGACGGCACAGGAGAGCTGTCTAGTAAGCTGAAGGATGCGGCTGACCAAACAGGAGATA
TCGATGCTGATGATCAAACATACGGCATGTTTGCGGATCCGGTTAAAACCAAAGATGATGCCATTCATTC
CGTTCCTAACTATGGAACAGGGCTGACACCTTATATCCTGTCAATGGGCTTGTATGTCGGCGGCATCATG
CTGACGGTTGTCTTCCCGCTGAAGGAAGCGTCAGGACGTCCGAGAAACGGTTTTGAGTGGTTCTTCAGCA
AATTCAATGTCATGATGCTTGTAGGAATCATTCAATCATTGATTGTGGCGACGGTTCTTCTATTGGGAAT
TGGTCTTGAGGTAGAGAGCACGTGGAGATTTTACGTGTTTACGATCATTACGAGTCTCGCTTTCCTGGCG
ATAATTCAATTTTTGGCTACAACGATGGGCAACCCGGGGCGATTTATCGCAGTCATTATTTTAGTGCTGC
AGCTGGGAGCGAGCGGAGGAACCTTCCCGCTGGAATTGCTTCCGAATTTCTATCAGGTCATCCACGGCGC
ATTGCCGATGACCTACAGCATTAACGGATTCAGAGCAGTCATTTCAAACGGTGACTTTGGCTACATGTGG
CAGATGGCCGGCGTCTTAATCGGCATTGCCCTCGTCATGATTGCACTAAGCATTACTTACTTTACAATGT
TAAGCCGGAAGGAAGAAACATCAGAAGAACAGCCGGCTT
